>Addgene plasmid #75628 | STK40 gRNA (BRDN0001149509) | addgene full sequence | sequence record 184252 | Addgene Assembled Sequence
CCCGGGTGCAAAGATGGATAAAGTTTTAAACAGAGAGGAATCTTTGCAGCTAATGGACCTTCTAGGTCTT
GAAAGGAGTGGGAATTGGCTCCGGTGCCCGTCAGTGGGCAGAGCGCACATCGCCCACAGTCCCCGAGAAG
TTGGGGGGAGGGGTCGGCAATTGATCCGGTGCCTAGAGAAGGTGGCGCGGGGTAAACTGGGAAAGTGATG
TCGTGTACTGGCTCCGCCTTTTTCCCGAGGGTGGGGGAGAACCGTATATAAGTGCAGTAGTCGCCGTGAA
CGTTCTTTTTCGCAACGGGTTTGCCGCCAGAACACAGGTAAGTGCCGTGTGTGGTTCCCGCGGGCCTGGC
CTCTTTACGGGTTATGGCCCTTGCGTGCCTTGAATTACTTCCACCTGGCTGCAGTACGTGATTCTTGATC
CCGAGCTTCGGGTTGGAAGTGGGTGGGAGAGTTCGAGGCCTTGCGCTTAAGGAGCCCCTTCGCCTCGTGC
TTGAGTTGAGGCCTGGCCTGGGCGCTGGGGCCGCCGCGTGCGAATCTGGTGGCACCTTCGCGCCTGTCTC
GCTGCTTTCGATAAGTCTCTAGCCATTTAAAATTTTTGATGACCTGCTGCGACGCTTTTTTTCTGGCAAG
ATAGTCTTGTAAATGCGGGCCAAGATCTGCACACTGGTATTTCGGTTTTTGGGGCCGCGGGCGGCGACGG
GGCCCGTGCGTCCCAGCGCACATGTTCGGCGAGGCGGGGCCTGCGAGCGCGGCCACCGAGAATCGGACGG
GGGTAGTCTCAAGCTGGCCGGCCTGCTCTGGTGCCTGGCCTCGCGCCGCCGTGTATCGCCCCGCCCTGGG
CGGCAAGGCTGGCCCGGTCGGCACCAGTTGCGTGAGCGGAAAGATGGCCGCTTCCCGGCCCTGCTGCAGG
GAGCTCAAAATGGAGGACGCGGCGCTCGGGAGAGCGGGCGGGTGAGTCACCCACACAAAGGAAAAGGGCC
TTTCCGTCCTCAGCCGTCGCTTCATGTGACTCCACGGAGTACCGGGCGCCGTCCAGGCACCTCGATTAGT
TCTCGAGCTTTTGGAGTACGTCGTCTTTAGGTTGGGGGGAGGGGTTTTATGCGATGGAGTTTCCCCACAC
TGAGTGGGTGGAGACTGAAGTTAGGCCAGCTTGGCACTTGATGTAATTCTCCTTGGAATTTGCCCTTTTT
GAGTTTGGATCTTGGTTCATTCTCAAGCCTCAGACAGTGGTTCAAAGTTTTTTTCTTCCATTTCAGGTGT
CGTGACGTACGGCCACCATGACCGAGTACAAGCCCACGGTGCGCCTCGCCACCCGCGACGACGTCCCCAG
GGCCGTACGCACCCTCGCCGCCGCGTTCGCCGACTACCCCGCCACGCGCCACACCGTCGATCCGGACCGC
CACATCGAGCGGGTCACCGAGCTGCAAGAACTCTTCCTCACGCGCGTCGGGCTCGACATCGGCAAGGTGT
GGGTCGCGGACGACGGCGCCGCCGTGGCGGTCTGGACCACGCCGGAGAGCGTCGAAGCGGGGGCGGTGTT
CGCCGAGATCGGCCCGCGCATGGCCGAGTTGAGCGGTTCCCGGCTGGCCGCGCAGCAACAGATGGAAGGC
CTCCTGGCGCCGCACCGGCCCAAGGAGCCCGCGTGGTTCCTGGCCACCGTCGGAGTCTCGCCCGACCACC
AGGGCAAGGGTCTGGGCAGCGCCGTCGTGCTCCCCGGAGTGGAGGCGGCCGAGCGCGCCGGGGTGCCCGC
CTTCCTGGAGACCTCCGCGCCCCGCAACCTCCCCTTCTACGAGCGGCTCGGCTTCACCGTCACCGCCGAC
GTCGAGGTGCCCGAAGGACCGCGCACCTGGTGCATGACCCGCAAGCCCGGTGCCTGAACGCGTTAAGTCG
ACAATCAACCTCTGGATTACAAAATTTGTGAAAGATTGACTGGTATTCTTAACTATGTTGCTCCTTTTAC
GCTATGTGGATACGCTGCTTTAATGCCTTTGTATCATGCTATTGCTTCCCGTATGGCTTTCATTTTCTCC
TCCTTGTATAAATCCTGGTTGCTGTCTCTTTATGAGGAGTTGTGGCCCGTTGTCAGGCAACGTGGCGTGG
TGTGCACTGTGTTTGCTGACGCAACCCCCACTGGTTGGGGCATTGCCACCACCTGTCAGCTCCTTTCCGG
GACTTTCGCTTTCCCCCTCCCTATTGCCACGGCGGAACTCATCGCCGCCTGCCTTGCCCGCTGCTGGACA
GGGGCTCGGCTGTTGGGCACTGACAATTCCGTGGTGTTGTCGGGGAAATCATCGTCCTTTCCTTGGCTGC
TCGCCTGTGTTGCCACCTGGATTCTGCGCGGGACGTCCTTCTGCTACGTCCCTTCGGCCCTCAATCCAGC
GGACCTTCCTTCCCGCGGCCTGCTGCCGGCTCTGCGGCCTCTTCCGCGTCTTCGCCTTCGCCCTCAGACG
AGTCGGATCTCCCTTTGGGCCGCCTCCCCGCGTCGACTTTAAGACCAATGACTTACAAGGCAGCTGTAGA
TCTTAGCCACTTTTTAAAAGAAAAGGGGGGACTGGAAGGGCTAATTCACTCCCAACGAAGACAAGATCTG
CTTTTTGCTTGTACTGGGTCTCTCTGGTTAGACCAGATCTGAGCCTGGGAGCTCTCTGGCTAACTAGGGA
ACCCACTGCTTAAGCCTCAATAAAGCTTGCCTTGAGTGCTTCAAGTAGTGTGTGCCCGTCTGTTGTGTGA
CTCTGGTAACTAGAGATCCCTCAGACCCTTTTAGTCAGTGTGGAAAATCTCTAGCAGTACGTATAGTAGT
TCATGTCATCTTATTATTCAGTATTTATAACTTGCAAAGAAATGAATATCAGAGAGTGAGAGGAACTTGT
TTATTGCAGCTTATAATGGTTACAAATAAAGCAATAGCATCACAAATTTCACAAATAAAGCATTTTTTTC
ACTGCATTCTAGTTGTGGTTTGTCCAAACTCATCAATGTATCTTATCATGTCTGGCTCTAGCTATCCCGC
CCCTAACTCCGCCCATCCCGCCCCTAACTCCGCCCAGTTCCGCCCATTCTCCGCCCCATGGCTGACTAAT
TTTTTTTATTTATGCAGAGGCCGAGGCCGCCTCGGCCTCTGAGCTATTCCAGAAGTAGTGAGGAGGCTTT
TTTGGAGGCCTAGGGACGTACCCAATTCGCCCTATAGTGAGTCGTATTACGCGCGCTCACTGGCCGTCGT
TTTACAACGTCGTGACTGGGAAAACCCTGGCGTTACCCAACTTAATCGCCTTGCAGCACATCCCCCTTTC
GCCAGCTGGCGTAATAGCGAAGAGGCCCGCACCGATCGCCCTTCCCAACAGTTGCGCAGCCTGAATGGCG
AATGGG
[124 nt withheld, positions 3367-3490]
C
[91 nt withheld, positions 3492-3582]
A
[49 nt withheld, positions 3584-3632]
CCTTTGACGTTGGAGTCCACGTTCTTT
[37 nt withheld, positions 3660-3696]
ACCCTATCTCGGTCTATTCTTTTGATTTATAAGGGATTTTGCCGATTTCGGCCTATTGGTTAAAAAATGA
GCTGATTTAACAAAAATTTAACGCGAATTTTAACAAAATATTAACGCTTACAATTTAGGTGGCACTTTTC
GGGGAAATGTGCGCGGAACCCCTATTTGTTTATTTTTCTAAATACATTCAAATATGTATCCGCTCATGAG
ACAATAACCCTGATAAATGCTTCAATAATATTGAAAAAGGAAGAGTATGAGTATTCAACATTTCCGTGTC
GCCCTTATTCCCTTTTTTGCGGCATTTTGCCTTCCTGTTTTTGCTCACCCAGAAACGCTGGTGAAAGTAA
AAGATGCTGAAGATCAGTTGGGTGCACGAGTGGGTTACATCGAACTGGATCTCAACAGCGGTAAGATCCT
TGAGAGTTTTCGCCCCGAAGAACGTTTTCCAATGATGAGCACTTTTAAAGTTCTGCTATGTGGCGCGGTA
TTATCCCGTATTGACGCCGGGCAAGAGCAACTCGGTCGCCGCATACACTATTCTCAGAATGACTTGGTTG
AGTACTCACCAGTCACAGAAAAGCATCTTACGGATGGCATGACAGTAAGAGAATTATGCAGTGCTGCCAT
AACCATGAGTGATAACACTGCGGCCAACTTACTTCTGACAACGATCGGAGGACCGAAGGAGCTAACCGCT
TTTTTGCACAACATGGGGGATCATGTAACTCGCCTTGATCGTTGGGAACCGGAGCTGAATGAAGCCATAC
CAAACGACGAGCGTGACACCACGATGCCTGTAGCAATGGCAACAACGTTGCGCAAACTATTAACTGGCGA
ACTACTTACTCTAGCTTCCCGGCAACAATTAATAGACTGGATGGAGGCGGATAAAGTTGCAGGACCACTT
CTGCGCTCGGCCCTTCCGGCTGGCTGGTTTATTGCTGATAAATCTGGAGCCGGTGAGCGTGGGTCTCGCG
GTATCATTGCAGCACTGGGGCCAGATGGTAAGCCCTCCCGTATCGTAGTTATCTACACGACGGGGAGTCA
GGCAACTATGGATGAACGAAATAGACAGATCGCTGAGATAGGTGCCTCACTGATTAAGCATTGGTAACTG
TCAGACCAAGTTTACTCATATATACTTTAGATTGATTTAAAACTTCATTTTTAATTTAAAAGGATCTAGG
TGAAGATCCTTTTTGATAATCTCATGACCAAAATCCCTTAACGTGAGTTTTCGTTCCACTGAGCGTCAGA
CCCCGTAGAAAAGATCAAAGGATCTTCTTGAGATCCTTTTTTTCTGCGCGTAATCTGCTGCTTGCAAACA
AAAAAACCACCGCTACCAGCGGTGGTTTGTTTGCCGGATCAAGAGCTACCAACTCTTTTTCCGAAGGTAA
CTGGCTTCAGCAGAGCGCAGATACCAAATACTGTTCTTCTAGTGTAGCCGTAGTTAGGCCACCACTTCAA
GAACTCTGTAGCACCGCCTACATACCTCGCTCTGCTAATCCTGTTACCAGTGGCTGCTGCCAGTGGCGAT
AAGTCGTGTCTTACCGGGTTGGACTCAAGACGATAGTTACCGGATAAGGCGCAGCGGTCGGGCTGAACGG
GGGGTTCGTGCACACAGCCCAGCTTGGAGCGAACGACCTACACCGAACTGAGATACCTACAGCGTGAGCT
ATGAGAAAGCGCCACGCTTCCCGAAGGGAGAAAGGCGGACAGGTATCCGGTAAGCGGCAGGGTCGGAACA
GGAGAGCGCACGAGGGAGCTTCCAGGGGGAAACGCCTGGTATCTTTATAGTCCTGTCGGGTTTCGCCACC
TCTGACTTGAGCGTCGATTTTTGTGATGCTCGTCAGGGGGGCGGAGCCTATGGAAAAACGCCAGCAACGC
GGCCTTTTTACGGTTCCTGGCCTTTTGCTGGCCTTTTGCTCACATGTTCTTTCCTGCGTTATCCCCTGAT
TCTGTGGATAACCGTATTACCGCCTTTGAGTGAGCTGATACCGCTCGCCGCAGCCGAACGACCGAGCGCA
GCGAGTCAGTGAGCGAGGAAGCGGAAGAGCGCCCAATACGCAAACCGCCTCTCCCCGCGCGTTGGCCGAT
TCATTAATGCAGCTGGCACGACAGGTTTCCCGACTGGAAAGCGGGCAGTGAGCGCAACGCAATTAATGTG
AGTTAGCTCACTCATTAGGCACCCCAGGCTTTACACTTTATGCTTCCGGCTCGTATGTTGTGTGGAATTG
TGAGCGGATAACAATTTCACACAGGAAACAGCTATGACCATGATTACGCCAAGCGCGCAATTAACCCTCA
CTAAAGGGAACAAAAGCTGGAGCTGCAAGCTTAATGTAGTCTTATGCAATACTCTTGTAGTCTTGCAACA
TGGTAACGATGAGTTAGCAACATGCCTTACAAGGAGAGAAAAAGCACCGTGCATGCCGATTGGTGGAAGT
AAGGTGGTACGATCGTGCCTTATTAGGAAGGCAACAGACGGGTCTGACATGGATTGGACGAACCACTGAA
TTGCCGCATTGCAGAGATATTGTATTTAAGTGCCTAGCTCGATACATAAACGGGTCTCTCTGGTTAGACC
AGATCTGAGCCTGGGAGCTCTCTGGCTAACTAGGGAACCCACTGCTTAAGCCTCAATAAAGCTTGCCTTG
AGTGCTTCAAGTAGTGTGTGCCCGTCTGTTGTGTGACTCTGGTAACTAGAGATCCCTCAGACCCTTTTAG
TCAGTGTGGAAAATCTCTAGCAGTGGCGCCCGAACAGGGACTTGAAAGCGAAAGGGAAACCAGAGGAGCT
CTCTCGACGCAGGACTCGGCTTGCTGAAGCGCGCACGGCAAGAGGCGAGGGGCGGCGACTGGTGAGTACG
CCAAAAATTTTGACTAGCGGAGGCTAGAAGGAGAGAGATGGGTGCGAGAGCGTCAGTATTAAGCGGGGGA
GAATTAGATCGCGATGGGAAAAAATTCGGTTAAGGCCAGGGGGAAAGAAAAAATATAAATTAAAACATAT
AGTATGGGCAAGCAGGGAGCTAGAACGATTCGCAGTTAATCCTGGCCTGTTAGAAACATCAGAAGGCTGT
AGACAAATACTGGGACAGCTACAACCATCCCTTCAGACAGGATCAGAAGAACTTAGATCATTATATAATA
CAGTAGCAACCCTCTATTGTGTGCATCAAAGGATAGAGATAAAAGACACCAAGGAAGCTTTAGACAAGAT
AGAGGAAGAGCAAAACAAAAGTAAGACCACCGCACAGCAAGCGGCCGCTGATCTTCAGACCTGGAGGAGG
AGATATGAGGGACAATTGGAGAAGTGAATTATATAAATATAAAGTAGTAAAAATTGAACCATTAGGAGTA
GCACCCACCAAGGCAAAGAGAAGAGTGGTGCAGAGAGAAAAAAGAGCAGTGGGAATAGGAGCTTTGTTCC
TTGGGTTCTTGGGAGCAGCAGGAAGCACTATGGGCGCAGCGTCAATGACGCTGACGGTACAGGCCAGACA
ATTATTGTCTGGTATAGTGCAGCAGCAGAACAATTTGCTGAGGGCTATTGAGGCGCAACAGCATCTGTTG
CAACTCACAGTCTGGGGCATCAAGCAGCTCCAGGCAAGAATCCTGGCTGTGGAAAGATACCTAAAGGATC
AACAGCTCCTGGGGATTTGGGGTTGCTCTGGAAAACTCATTTGCACCACTGCTGTGCCTTGGAATGCTAG
TTGGAGTAATAAATCTCTGGAACAGATTTGGAATCACACGACCTGGATGGAGTGGGACAGAGAAATTAAC
AATTACACAAGCTTAATACACTCCTTAATTGAAGAATCGCAAAACCAGCAAGAAAAGAATGAACAAGAAT
TATTGGAATTAGATAAATGGGCAAGTTTGTGGAATTGGTTTAACATAACAAATTGGCTGTGGTATATAAA
ATTATTCATAATGATAGTAGGAGGCTTGGTAGGTTTAAGAATAGTTTTTGCTGTACTTTCTATAGTGAAT
AGAGTTAGGCAGGGATATTCACCATTATCGTTTCAGACCCACCTCCCAACCCCGAGGGGACCCAGAGAGG
GCCTATTTCCCATGATTCCTTCATATTTGCATATACGATACAAGGCTGTTAGAGAGATAATTAGAATTAA
TTTGACTGTAAACACAAAGATATTAGTACAAAATACGTGACGTAGAAAGTAATAATTTCTTGGGTAGTTT
GCAGTTTTAAAATTATGTTTTAAAATGGACTATCATATGCTTACCGTAACTTGAAAGTATTTCGATTTCT
TGGCTTTATATATCTTGTGGAAAGGACGAAACACCGCGCTGAAGTCATGAGCACAGGTTTTAGAGCTAGA
AATAGCAAGTTAAAATAAGGCTAGTCCGTTATCAACTTGAAAAAGTGGCACCGAGTCGGTGCTTTTTTAA
GCTTGGCGTAACTAGATCTTGAGACAAATGGCAGTATTCATCCACAATTTTAAAAGAAAAGGGGGGATTG
GGGGGTACAGTGCAGGGGAAAGAATAGTAGACATAATAGCAACAGACATACAAACTAAAGAATTACAAAA
ACAAATTACAAAAATTCAAAATTTTCGGGTTTATTACAGGGACAGCAGAGATCCACTTTGGCGCCGGCTC
GAGGGGG
Features (pLannotate 1.2.2; 29 found; start..end, strand, type, name):
     14..80      +  CDS            small t antigen (fragment): SV40 (simian virus 40) small t antigen
    106..317     +  promoter       EF-1α core promoter: core promoter for human elongation factor EF-1α
    318..1256    +  intron         EF-1α intron A: intron upstream of the start codon of human EF-1α
   1278..1877    +  CDS            PuroR (fragment): puromycin N-acetyltransferase; pac from Streptomyces; confers resistance to puromycin
   1893..2481    +  misc_feature   WPRE: woodchuck hepatitis virus posttranscriptional regulatory element
   2532..2551    +  misc_feature   cPPT/CTS (fragment): central polypurine tract and central termination sequence of HIV-1
   2553..2786    +  LTR            3' LTR (ΔU3): self-inactivating 3' long terminal repeat (LTR) from HIV-1
   2864..2985    +  polyA_signal   SV40 poly(A) signal: SV40 polyadenylation signal
   3025..3160    +  rep_origin     SV40 ori: SV40 origin of replication
   3181..3199    -  promoter       T7 promoter: promoter for bacteriophage T7 RNA polymerase
   3207..3362    +  CDS            lacZα (fragment): LacZα fragment of β-galactosidase; lacZ fragment
   3367..3795    +  rep_origin     f1 ori (sequence partly withheld): f1 bacteriophage origin of replication; arrow indicates direction of (+) strand synthesis
   3848..3952    +  promoter       AmpR promoter: bla
   3953..4813    +  CDS            AmpR: β-lactamase; bla; confers resistance to ampicillin, carbenicillin, and related antibiotics
   4984..5572    +  rep_origin     ori: high-copy-number ColE1/pMB1/pBR322/pUC origin of replication
   5755..5847    +  CDS            lacI (fragment): lac repressor; lacI; The lac repressor binds to the lac operator to inhibit transcription in E. coli. This inhibition can be relieved by adding lactose or isopropyl-β-D-thiogalactopyranoside (IPTG).
   5860..5881    +  protein_bind   CAP binding site: CAP binding activates transcription in the presence of cAMP. E. coli catabolite activator protein
   5896..5926    +  promoter       lac promoter: promoter for the E. coli lac operon
   5934..5950    +  protein_bind   lac operator: The lac repressor binds to the lac operator to inhibit transcription in E. coli. This inhibition can be relieved by adding lactose or isopropyl-β-D-thiogalactopyranoside (IPTG). lac repressor encoded by lacI
   5995..6013    +  promoter       T3 promoter: promoter for bacteriophage T3 RNA polymerase
   6041..6267    +  promoter       RSV promoter: Rous sarcoma virus enhancer/promoter
   6268..6448    +  LTR            5' LTR (truncated): truncated 5' long terminal repeat (LTR) from HIV-1
   6495..6620    +  misc_feature   HIV-1 Ψ: packaging signal of human immunodeficiency virus type 1
   6604..6967    +  CDS            HIV-1 gag (fragment): gag protein from human immunodeficiency virus 1; gag
   7113..7346    +  misc_feature   RRE: The Rev response element (RRE) of HIV-1 allows for Rev-dependent mRNA export from the nucleus to the cytoplasm.
   7723..7749    +  CDS            Rev (fragment): human immunodeficiency virus 1 (HIV-1) Rev protein; rev; enhances nuclear export of unspliced and incompletely spliced viral mRNAs
   7753..7993    +  promoter       U6 promoter: RNA polymerase III promoter for human U6 snRNA
   8023..8098    +  misc_RNA       gRNA scaffold: guide RNA scaffold for the Streptococcus pyogenes CRISPR/Cas9 system
   8154..8271    +  misc_feature   cPPT/CTS: central polypurine tract and central termination sequence of HIV-1
