[The description below was written by a language model from this plasmid's Addgene catalogue record and pLannotate feature annotations shown in this document.]
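Description:
STK40 gRNA (BRDN0001149509) is a third-generation lentiviral guide RNA plasmid built on the lentiGuide-Puro backbone and designed to target human STK40 (also known as SHIK or SgK495), a serine/threonine kinase gene. It is an 8.3 kb construct propagated in E. coli as a high-copy plasmid through a ColE1/pUC-type origin with ampicillin selection (AmpR). It also carries an f1 origin and remnants of a lac/T7/T3 cloning region from the parental backbone.

The lentiviral transfer cassette begins with an RSV promoter fused to a truncated HIV-1 5' LTR, which makes genomic RNA production Tat-independent. This is followed by the Ψ packaging signal with a partial gag fragment, the Rev response element for Rev-dependent nuclear export, and a cPPT/CTS. It ends in a self-inactivating ΔU3 3' LTR, with an SV40 polyadenylation signal and SV40 origin downstream. Within this frame, a human U6 RNA polymerase III promoter drives the STK40-specific 20-nt spacer fused to the Streptococcus pyogenes Cas9 guide RNA scaffold. A separate EF-1α core promoter with its intron A expresses puromycin N-acetyltransferase, so transduced mammalian cells can be selected with puromycin, and a WPRE enhances transcript expression.

The plasmid does not encode Cas9, so it must be used with a separate Cas9 vector or in cells that already express Cas9. The guide was designed against several STK40 reference transcripts. It belongs to a human kinome gRNA collection built with optimized sgRNA design rules and is typically used for CRISPR knockout of STK40.
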