Addgene plasmid #75628: STK40 gRNA (BRDN0001149509)
Purpose: 3rd generation lentiviral gRNA plasmid targeting human STK40
Depositing lab: John Doench & David Root. Depositing organization: Broad Institute. Publication: Optimized sgRNA design to maximize activity and minimize off-target effects of CRISPR-Cas9. Doench JG, Fusi N, Sullender M, Hegde M, Vaimberg EW, Donovan KF, Smith I, Tothova Z, Wilen C, Orchard R, Virgin HW, Listgarten J, Root DE. Nat Biotechnol. 2016 Jan 18. doi: 10.1038/nbt.3437. PubMed 26780180.
Backbone
  Vector backbone: lentiGuide-Puro
  Backbone manufacturer: Zhang Lab (Addgene plasmid # 52963)
  Vector type: Mammalian Expression, Lentiviral, CRISPR
  Selectable markers: Puromycin
Growth in bacteria
  Bacterial resistance: Ampicillin, 100 μg/mL
  Growth temperature: 37°C
  Growth strain: DH5alpha
  Copy number: High Copy
Gene/Insert
  Gene/Insert name: STK40 (alt names: STK40; NM_001282546.1)
  gRNA/shRNA sequence: CGCTGAAGTCATGAGCACAG
  Species: H. sapiens (human)
  Entrez Gene: STK40 (a.k.a. SHIK, SgK495)
  Promoter: hU6
  Cloning method: Unknown
  Sequencing primers: 5′ U6-F; 3′ pS2-R
Terms and licenses: Academic/Nonprofit Terms; Industry Terms: Not Available to Industry
Depositor comments: The gRNA was designed to target the following Genbank reference sequence(s): NM_001282546.1,NM_001282547.1,NM_032017.2. Note that this plasmid does NOT contain Cas9. It should be used in conjunction with lentiCas9-Blast (Addgene #52962) or otherwise with cell lines already expressing Cas9. Browse the full kinome gRNA library at http://www.addgene.org/pooled-library/broadgpp-human-kinome/ or visit http://www.broadinstitute.org/rnai/public/ for detailed protocols and information.
How to cite: STK40 gRNA (BRDN0001149509) was a gift from John Doench & David Root (Addgene plasmid # 75628 ; http://n2t.net/addgene:75628 ; RRID:Addgene_75628)
