>Addgene plasmid #75628 | STK40 gRNA (BRDN0001149509) | depositor partial sequence | sequence record 143088 | Target Sequence
CGCTGAAGTCATGAGCACAG
