>Addgene plasmid #75628 | STK40 gRNA (BRDN0001149509) | addgene partial sequence | sequence record 184251 | hU6-F
GAAAGTAATAATTTCTTGGGTAGTTTGCAGTTTTAAAATTATGTTTTAAAATGGACTATCATATGCTTAC
CGTAACTTGAAAGTATTTCGATTTCTTGGCTTTATATATCTTGTGGAAAGGACGAAACACCGCGCTGAAG
TCATGAGCACAGGTTTTAGAGCTAGAAATAGCAAGTTAAAATAAGGCTAGTCCGTTATCAACTTGAAAAA
GTGGCACCGAGTCGGTGCTTTTTTAAGCTTGGCGTAACTAGATCTTGAGACAAATGGCAGTATTCATCCA
CAATTTTAAAAGAAAAGGGGGGATTGGGGGGTACAGTGCAGGGGAAAGAATAGTAGACATAATAGCAACA
GACATACAAACTAAAGAATTACAAAAACAAATTACAAAAATTCAAAATTTTCGGGTTTATTACAGGGACA
GCAGAGATCCACTTTGGCGCCGGCTCGAGGGGGCCCGGGTGCAAAGATGGATAAAGTTTTAAACAGAGAG
GAATCTTTGCAGCTAATGGACCTTCTAGGTCTTGAAAGGAGTGGGAATTGGCTCCGGTGCCCGTCAGTGG
GCAGAGCGCA
